>Addgene plasmid #177705 | YN2_1_LT58_X2site | addgene full sequence | sequence record 351966 | Addgene NGS Result
CCCTGAATTCGCATCTAGACTGAATGTGCTTCAGTATTACATTTTTTGCCTTCAACGCCTTGATTGTTCT
ATTTTTGCTAATAATAAATCTATTTCATCGGACTAAAAGTCCATTAGTTGTAAGCGGATTTAGCTCAGTT
GGGAGAGCGCCAGACTGAAGAAAAACTTCGGTCAAGTCATCTGGAGGTCCTGTGTTCGATCCACAGAATT
CGCAGATGGCCGGCATGGTCCCAGCCTCCTCGCTGGCGCCGGCTGGGCAACACCTTCGGGTGGCGAATGG
GACTTGCATAATCGGCCCTCACAGGTTTTAGAGCTAGAAATAGCAAGTTAAAATAAGGCTAGTCCGTTAT
CAACTTGAAAAAGTGGCACCGAGTCGGTGCTTTTTTTATTTTTTGTCACTATTGTTATGTAAAATGCCAC
CTCTGACAGTATGGAACGCAAACTTCTGTCTAGTGGATACTGATGAGACCAAACCAGATGTCAACACAGC
TACAACGGTGAGTAAGGAAAGAGTGAGGAACTATCGCATACCTGCATTTAAAGATGCCGATTTGGGCGCG
AATCCTTTATTTTGGCTTCACCCTCATACTATTATCAGGGCCAGAAAAAGGAAGTGTTTCCCTCCTTCTT
GAATTGATGTTACCCTCATAAAGCACGTGGCCTCTTATCGAGAAAGAAATTACCGTCGCTCGTGATTTGT
TTGCAAAAAGAACAAAACTGAAAAAACCCAGACACGCTCGACTTCCTGTCATCCTATTGATTGCAGCTTC
CAATTTCGTCACACAACAAGGTCCTAGCGACGGCTCACAGGTTTTGTAACAAGCAATCGAAGGTTCTGGA
ATGGCGGGAAAGGGTTTAGTACCACATGCTATGATGCCCACTGTGATCTCCAGAGCAAAGTTCGTTCGAT
CGTACTGTTACTCTCTCTCTTTCAAACAGAATTGTCCGAATCGTGTGACAACAACAGCCTGTTCTCACAC
ACTCTTTTCTTCTAACCAAGGGGGTGGTTTAGTTTAGTAGAACCTCGTGAAACTTACATTTACATATATA
TAAACTTGCATAAATTGGTCAATGCAAGAAATACATATTTGGTCTTTTCTAATTCGTAGTTTTTCAAGTT
CTTAGATGCTTTCTTTTTCTCTTTTTTACAGATCATCAAGGAAGTAATTATCTACTTTTTACAACAAATA
TAAAACAAGATCTATGGACAAGAAGTATTCTATCGGACTGGATATCGGGACTAATAGCGTCGGGTGGGCC
GTGATCACTGACGAGTACAAGGTGCCCTCTAAGAAGTTCAAGGTGCTCGGGAACACCGACCGGCATTCCA
TCAAGAAAAATCTGATCGGAGCTCTCCTCTTTGATTCAGGGGAAACCGCTGAAGCAACCCGCCTCAAGCG
GACTGCTAGACGGCGGTACACCAGGAGGAAGAACCGGATTTGTTACCTTCAAGAGATATTCTCCAACGAA
ATGGCAAAGGTCGACGACAGCTTCTTCCATAGGCTGGAAGAATCATTCCTCGTGGAAGAGGATAAGAAGC
ATGAACGGCATCCCATCTTCGGTAATATCGTCGACGAGGTGGCCTATCACGAGAAATACCCAACCATCTA
CCATCTTCGCAAAAAGCTGGTGGACTCAACCGACAAGGCAGACCTCCGGCTTATCTACCTGGCCCTGGCC
CACATGATCAAGTTCAGAGGCCACTTCCTGATCGAGGGCGACCTCAATCCTGACAATAGCGATGTGGATA
AACTGTTCATCCAGCTGGTGCAGACTTACAACCAGCTCTTTGAAGAGAACCCCATCAATGCAAGCGGAGT
CGATGCCAAGGCCATTCTGTCAGCCCGGCTGTCAAAGAGCCGCAGACTTGAGAATCTTATCGCTCAGCTG
CCGGGTGAAAAGAAAAATGGACTGTTCGGGAACCTGATTGCTCTTTCACTTGGGCTGACTCCCAATTTCA
AGTCTAATTTCGACCTGGCAGAGGATGCCAAGCTGCAACTGTCCAAGGACACCTATGATGACGATCTCGA
CAACCTCCTGGCCCAGATCGGTGACCAATACGCCGACCTTTTCCTTGCTGCTAAGAATCTTTCTGACGCC
ATCCTGCTGTCTGACATTCTCCGCGTGAACACTGAAATCACCAAGGCCCCTCTTTCAGCTTCAATGATTA
AGCGGTATGATGAGCACCACCAGGACCTGACCCTGCTTAAGGCACTCGTCCGGCAGCAGCTTCCGGAGAA
GTACAAGGAAATCTTCTTTGACCAGTCAAAGAATGGATACGCCGGCTACATCGACGGAGGTGCCTCCCAA
GAGGAATTTTATAAGTTTATCAAACCTATCCTTGAGAAGATGGACGGCACCGAAGAGCTCCTCGTGAAAC
TGAATCGGGAGGATCTGCTGCGGAAGCAGCGCACTTTCGACAATGGGAGCATTCCCCACCAGATCCATCT
TGGGGAGCTTCACGCCATCCTTCGGCGCCAAGAGGACTTCTACCCCTTTCTTAAGGACAACAGGGAGAAG
ATTGAGAAAATTCTCACTTTCCGCATCCCCTACTACGTGGGACCCCTCGCCAGAGGAAATAGCCGGTTTG
CTTGGATGACCAGAAAGTCAGAAGAAACTATCACTCCCTGGAACTTCGAAGAGGTGGTGGACAAGGGAGC
CAGCGCTCAGTCATTCATCGAACGGATGACTAACTTCGATAAGAACCTCCCCAATGAGAAGGTCCTGCCG
AAACATTCCCTGCTCTACGAGTACTTTACCGTGTACAACGAGCTGACCAAGGTGAAATATGTCACCGAAG
GGATGAGGAAGCCCGCATTCCTGTCAGGCGAACAAAAGAAGGCAATTGTGGACCTTCTGTTCAAGACCAA
TAGAAAGGTGACCGTGAAGCAGCTGAAGGAGGACTATTTCAAGAAAATTGAATGCTTCGACTCTGTGGAG
ATTAGCGGGGTCGAAGATCGGTTCAACGCAAGCCTGGGTACTTACCATGATCTGCTTAAGATCATCAAGG
ACAAGGATTTTCTGGACAATGAGGAGAACGAGGACATCCTTGAGGACATTGTCCTGACTCTCACTCTGTT
CGAGGACCGGGAAATGATCGAGGAGAGGCTTAAGACCTACGCCCATCTGTTCGACGATAAAGTGATGAAG
CAACTTAAACGGAGAAGATATACCGGATGGGGACGCCTTAGCCGCAAACTCATCAACGGAATCCGGGACA
AACAGAGCGGAAAGACCATTCTTGATTTCCTTAAGAGCGACGGATTCGCTAATCGCAACTTCATGCAACT
TATCCATGATGATTCCCTGACCTTTAAGGAGGACATCCAGAAGGCCCAAGTGTCTGGACAAGGTGACTCA
CTGCACGAGCATATCGCAAATCTGGCTGGTTCACCCGCTATTAAGAAGGGTATTCTCCAGACCGTGAAAG
TCGTGGACGAGCTGGTCAAGGTGATGGGTCGCCATAAACCAGAGAACATTGTCATCGAGATGGCCAGGGA
AAACCAGACTACCCAGAAGGGACAGAAGAACAGCAGGGAGCGGATGAAAAGAATTGAGGAAGGGATTAAG
GAGCTCGGGTCACAGATCCTTAAAGAGCACCCGGTGGAAAACACCCAGCTTCAGAATGAGAAGCTCTATC
TGTACTACCTTCAAAATGGACGCGATATGTATGTGGACCAAGAGCTTGATATCAACAGGCTCTCAGACTA
CGACGTGGACCATATCGTCCCTCAGAGCTTCCTCAAAGACGACTCAATTGACAATAAGGTGCTGACTCGC
TCAGACAAGAACCGGGGAAAGTCAGATAACGTGCCCTCAGAGGAAGTCGTGAAAAAGATGAAGAACTATT
GGCGCCAGCTTCTGAACGCAAAGCTGATCACTCAGCGGAAGTTCGACAATCTCACTAAGGCTGAGAGGGG
CGGACTGAGCGAACTGGACAAAGCAGGATTCATTAAACGGCAACTTGTGGAGACTCGGCAGATTACTAAA
CATGTCGCCCAAATCCTTGACTCACGCATGAATACCAAGTACGACGAAAACGACAAACTTATCCGCGAGG
TGAAGGTGATTACCCTGAAGTCCAAGCTGGTCAGCGATTTCAGAAAGGACTTTCAATTCTACAAAGTGCG
GGAGATCAATAACTATCATCATGCTCATGACGCATATCTGAATGCCGTGGTGGGAACCGCCCTGATCAAG
AAGTACCCAAAGCTGGAAAGCGAGTTCGTGTACGGAGACTACAAGGTCTACGACGTGCGCAAGATGATTG
CCAAATCTGAGCAGGAGATCGGAAAGGCCACCGCAAAGTACTTCTTCTACAGCAACATCATGAATTTCTT
CAAGACCGAAATCACCCTTGCAAACGGTGAGATCCGGAAGAGGCCGCTCATCGAGACTAATGGGGAGACT
GGCGAAATCGTGTGGGACAAGGGCAGAGATTTCGCTACCGTGCGCAAAGTGCTTTCTATGCCTCAAGTGA
ACATCGTGAAGAAAACCGAGGTGCAAACCGGAGGCTTTTCTAAGGAATCAATCCTCCCCAAGCGCAACTC
CGACAAGCTCATTGCAAGGAAGAAGGATTGGGACCCTAAGAAGTACGGCGGATTCGATTCACCAACTGTG
GCTTATTCTGTCCTGGTCGTGGCTAAGGTGGAAAAAGGAAAGTCTAAGAAGCTCAAGAGCGTGAAGGAAC
TGCTGGGTATCACCATTATGGAGCGCAGCTCCTTCGAGAAGAACCCAATTGACTTTCTCGAAGCCAAAGG
TTACAAGGAAGTCAAGAAGGACCTTATCATCAAGCTCCCAAAGTATAGCCTGTTCGAACTGGAGAATGGG
CGGAAGCGGATGCTCGCCTCCGCTGGCGAACTTCAGAAGGGTAATGAGCTGGCTCTCCCCTCCAAGTACG
TGAATTTCCTCTACCTTGCAAGCCATTACGAGAAGCTGAAGGGGAGCCCCGAGGACAACGAGCAAAAGCA
ACTGTTTGTGGAGCAGCATAAGCATTATCTGGACGAGATCATTGAGCAGATTTCCGAGTTTTCTAAACGC
GTCATTCTCGCTGATGCCAACCTCGATAAAGTCCTTAGCGCATACAATAAGCACAGAGACAAACCAATTC
GGGAGCAGGCTGAGAATATCATCCACCTGTTCACCCTCACCAATCTTGGTGCCCCTGCCGCATTCAAGTA
CTTCGACACCACCATCGACCGGAAACGCTATACCTCCACCAAAGAAGTGCTGGACGCCACCCTCATCCAC
CAGAGCATCACCGGACTTTACGAAACTCGGATTGACCTCTCACAGCTCGGAGGGGATGAGGGAGCTGATC
CAAAAAAGAAGAGAAAGGTAGATCCAAAAAAGAAGAGAAAGGTATAAGGATCCTAACTCGAGATTGAATT
GAATTGAAATCGATAGATCAATTTTTTTCTTTTCTCTTTCCCCATCCTTTACGCTAAAATAATAGTTTAT
TTTATTTTTTGAATATTTTTTATTTATATACGTATATATAGACTATTATTTATCTTTTAATGATTATTAA
GATTTTTATTAAAAAAAAATTCGCTCCTCTTTTAATGCCTTTATGCAGTTTTTTTTTCCCATTCGATATT
TCTATGTGCTGAGCAGTTACAGAGATGTTACGAACCACTAGTGCACTGCAGTACAGTTTAGCTTGCCTCG
TCCCCGCCGGGTCACCCGGCCAGCGACATGGAGGCCCAGAATACCCTCCTTGACAGTCTTGACGTGCGCA
GCTCAGGGGCATGATGTGACTGTCGCCCGTACATTTAGCCCATACATCCCCATGTATAATCATTTGCATC
CATACATTTTGATGGCCGCACGGCGCGAAGCAAAAATTACGGCTCCTCGCTCCAGACCTGCGAGCAGGGA
AACGCTCCCCTCACAGACGCGTTGAATTGTCCCCACGCCGCGCCCCTGTAGAGAAATATAAAAGGTTAGG
ATTTGCCACTGAGGTTCTTCTTTCATATACTTCCTTTTAAAATCTTGCTAGGATACAGTTCTCACATCAC
ATCCGAACATAAACAAAAATGGGTAAGGAAAAGACTCACGTTTCGAGGCCGCGATTAAATTCCAACATGG
ATGCTGATTTATATGGGTATAAATGGGCTCGCGATAATGTCGGGCAATCAGGTGCGACAATCTATCGATT
GTATGGGAAGCCCGATGCGCCAGAGTTGTTTCTGAAACATGGCAAAGGTAGCGTTGCCAATGATGTTACA
GATGAGATGGTCAGACTAAACTGGCTGACGGAATTTATGCCTCTTCCGACCATCAAGCATTTTATCCGTA
CTCCTGATGATGCATGGTTACTCACCACTGCGATCCCCGGCAAAACAGCATTCCAGGTATTAGAAGAATA
TCCTGATTCAGGTGAAAATATTGTTGATGCGCTGGCAGTGTTCCTGCGCCGGTTGCATTCGATTCCTGTT
TGTAATTGTCCTTTTAACAGCGATCGCGTATTTCGTCTGGCTCAGGCGCAATCACGAATGAATAACGGTT
TGGTTGATGCGAGTGATTTTGATGACGAGCGTAATGGCTGGCCTGTTGAACAAGTCTGGAAAGAAATGCA
TAAGCTTTTGCCATTCTCACCGGATTCAGTCGTCACTCATGGTGATTTCTCACTTGATAACCTTATTTTT
GACGAGGGGAAATTAATAGGTTGTATTGATGTTGGACGAGTCGGAATCGCAGACCGATACCAGGATCTTG
CCATCCTATGGAACTGCCTCGGTGAGTTTTCTCCTTCATTACAGAAACGGCTTTTTCAAAAATATGGTAT
TGATAATCCTGATATGAATAAATTGCAGTTTCATTTGATGCTCGATGAGTTTTTCTAAAGTAACTGACAA
TAAAAAGATTCTTGTTTTCAAGAACTTGTCATTTGTATAGTTTTTTTATATTGTAGTTGTTCTATTTTAA
TCAAATGTTAGCGTGATTTATATTTTTTTTCGCCTCGACATCATCTGCCCAGATGCGAAGTTAAGTGCGC
AGAAAGTAATATCATGCGTCAATCGTATGTGAATGCTGGTCGCTATACTGGAGTATCACGTGCTATAAAA
ATAATTATAATTTAAATTTTTTAATATAAATATATAAATTAAAAATAGAAAGTAAAAAAAGAAATTAAAG
AAAAAATAGTTTTTGTTTTCCGAAGATGTAAAAGACTCTAGGGGGATCGCCAACAAATACTACCTTTTAT
CTTGCTCTTCCTGCTCTCAGGTATTAATGCCGAATTGTTTCATCTTGTCTGTGTAGAAAACCACACACGA
AAATCCTGTGATTTTACATTTTACTTATCGTTAATCGAATGTATATCTATTTAATCTGCTTTTCTTGTCT
AATAAATATATATGTAAAGTACGCTTTTTGTTGAAATTTTTTAAACCTTTGTTTATTTTTTTTTCTTCAT
TCCGTAACTCTTCTACCTTCTTTATTTACTTTCTAAAATCCAAATACAAAACATAAAAATAAATAAACAC
AGAGTAAATTCCCAAATTATTCCATCATTAAAAGATACGAGGCGCGTGTAAGTTACAGGCAAGCGATCCG
TCCCGAGCGGCCGCGATTATCAAAAAGGATCTTCACCTAGATCCTTTTAAATTAAAAATGAAGTTTTAAA
TCAATCTAAAGTATATATGAGTAAACTTGGTCTGACAGTTACCAATGCTTAATCAGTGAGGCACCTATCT
CAGCGATCTGTCTATTTCGTTCATCCATAGTTGCCTGACTCCCCGTCGTGTAGATAACTACGATACGGGA
GGGCTTACCATCTGGCCCCAGTGCTGCAATGATACCGCGGGACCCACGCTCACCGGCTCCAGATTTATCA
GCAATAAACCAGCCAGCCGGAAGGGCCGAGCGCAGAAGTGGTCCTGCAACTTTATCCGCCTCCATCCAGT
CTATTAATTGTTGCCGGGAAGCTAGAGTAAGTAGTTCGCCAGTTAATAGTTTGCGCAACGTTGTTGCCAT
TGCTACAGGCATCGTGGTGTCACGCTCGTCGTTTGGTATGGCTTCATTCAGCTCCGGTTCCCAACGATCA
AGGCGAGTTACATGATCCCCCATGTTGTGCAAAAAAGCGGTTAGCTCCTTCGGTCCTCCGATCGTTGTCA
GAAGTAAGTTGGCCGCAGTGTTATCACTCATGGTTATGGCAGCACTGCATAATTCTCTTACTGTCATGCC
ATCCGTAAGATGCTTTTCTGTGACTGGTGAGTACTCAACCAAGTCATTCTGAGAATAGTGTATGCGGCGA
CCGAGTTGCTCTTGCCCGGCGTCAATACGGGATAATACCGCGCCACATAGCAGAACTTTAAAAGTGCTCA
TCATTGGAAAACGTTCTTCGGGGCGAAAACTCTCAAGGATCTTACCGCTGTTGAGATCCAGTTCGATGTA
ACCCACTCGTGCACCCAACTGATCTTCAGCATCTTTTACTTTCACCAGCGTTTCTGGGTGAGCAAAAACA
GGAAGGCAAAATGCCGCAAAAAAGGGAATAAGGGCGACACGGAAATGTTGAATACTCATACTCTTCCTTT
TTCAATATTATTGAAGCATTTATCAGGGTTATTGTCTCATGAGCGGATACATATTTGAATGTATTTAGAA
AAATAAACAAATAGGGGTTCCGCGCACATTTCCCCGAAAAGTGCCACCTGTCATGACCAAAATCCCTTAA
CGTGAGTTTTCGTTCCACTGAGCGTCAGACCCCGTAGAAAAGATCAAAGGATCTTCTTGAGATCCTTTTT
TTCTGCGCGTAATCTGCTGCTTGCAAACAAAAAAACCACCGCTACCAGCGGTGGTTTGTTTGCCGGATCA
AGAGCTACCAACTCTTTTTCCGAAGGTAACTGGCTTCAGCAGAGCGCAGATACCAAATACTGTTCTTCTA
GTGTAGCCGTAGTTAGGCCACCACTTCAAGAACTCTGTAGCACCGCCTACATACCTCGCTCTGCTAATCC
TGTTACCAGTGGCTGCTGCCAGTGGCGATAAGTCGTGTCTTACCGGGTTGGACTCAAGACGATAGTTACC
GGATAAGGCGCAGCGGTCGGGCTGAACGGGGGGTTCGTGCACACAGCCCAGCTTGGAGCGAACGACCTAC
ACCGAACTGAGATACCTACAGCGTGAGCTATGAGAAAGCGCCACGCTTCCCGAAGGGAGAAAGGCGGACA
GGTATCCGGTAAGCGGCAGGGTCGGAACAGGAGAGCGCACGAGGGAGCTTCCAGGGGGAAACGCCTGGTA
TCTTTATAGTCCTGTCGGGTTTCGCCACCTCTGACTTGAGCGTCGATTTTTGTGATGCTCGTCAGGGGGG
CGGAGCCTATGGAAAAACGCCAGCAACGCGGCCTTTTTACGGTTCCTGGCCTTTTGCTGGCCTTTTGCTC
ACATGTTCTTTCCTGCGTTATCCCCTGATTCTGTGGATAACCGTGCGGCCGC
Features (pLannotate 1.2.2; 12 found; start..end, strand, type, name):
    123..213     +  ncRNA          tRNA: Accession: RF00005 - tRNA
    305..380     +  misc_RNA       gRNA scaffold: guide RNA scaffold for the Streptococcus pyogenes CRISPR/Cas9 system
   1204..5307    +  CDS            cas9: CAS9_STRP1 - Also known as csn1 From Streptococcus pyogenes serotype M1.
   5320..5340    +  CDS            SV40 NLS: nuclear localization signal of SV40 (simian virus 40) large T antigen
   5344..5364    +  CDS            SV40 NLS: nuclear localization signal of SV40 (simian virus 40) large T antigen
   5383..5607    +  terminator     PGK1 terminator (fragment): S. cerevisae PGK1; transcription terminator for 3-phosphoglycerate kinase gene
   5695..7050    +  gene           kanMX: yeast selectable marker conferring kanamycin resistance (Wach et al., 1994)
   6853..7050    +  terminator     TEF terminator: Ashbya gossypii TEF terminator
   7055..7558    +  misc_feature   CEN/ARS: S. cerevisiae CEN6 centromere fused to an autonomously replicating sequence
   7669..8529    -  CDS            AmpR: β-lactamase; bla; confers resistance to ampicillin, carbenicillin, and related antibiotics
   8530..8634    -  promoter       AmpR promoter: bla
   8737..9325    +  rep_origin     ori: high-copy-number ColE1/pMB1/pBR322/pUC origin of replication
