[The description below was written by a language model from this plasmid's Addgene catalogue record and pLannotate feature annotations shown in this document.]
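Description:
YN2_1_LT58_X2site is an all-in-one CRISPR/Cas9 shuttle plasmid of about 9.4 kb for genome editing in the budding yeast Saccharomyces cerevisiae, carrying both the nuclease and a single guide RNA directed at a genomic locus designated site X2. In E. coli it is maintained at high copy through a ColE1/pUC-type origin and selected with ampicillin via the β-lactamase gene and its native promoter. In yeast it replicates as a low-copy, stably segregating episome through a CEN6/ARS element, and it is selected with G418 through the kanMX cassette, which ends in the Ashbya gossypii TEF terminator. The backbone is listed only as an empty backbone, with no named parent vector.

The payload has two parts. The Streptococcus pyogenes Cas9 coding sequence is followed at its C-terminus by two tandem SV40 nuclear localization signals, which direct the nuclease into the yeast nucleus, and transcription is terminated by a fragment of the PGK1 terminator. The promoter driving Cas9 is not annotated in the feature table and is not stated in the record. Upstream lies the guide cassette, in which a tRNA element precedes the S. pyogenes gRNA scaffold. The gap between them presumably holds the X2-specific spacer, an arrangement generally used so that the tRNA supports Pol III transcription and is cleaved off to release the mature guide.

The associated work concerns a toolbox of fluorescent biosensors for monitoring the yeast intracellular state. This suggests the plasmid is used to cut at X2 so that co-transformed donor cassettes can integrate there, although the record itself states only the targeting function.
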