Addgene plasmid #177705: YN2_1_LT58_X2site
Purpose: Expresses Cas9 and sgRNA cassette for targeting site X2 in yeast Saccharomyces cerevisiae
Depositing lab: Lisbeth Olsson. Depositing organization: Chalmers University of Technology. Publication: Real-Time Monitoring of the Yeast Intracellular State During Bioprocesses With a Toolbox of Biosensors. Torello Pianale L, Rugbjerg P, Olsson L. Front Microbiol. 2022 Jan 7;12:802169. doi: 10.3389/fmicb.2021.802169. eCollection 2021. PubMed 35069506.
Backbone
  Vector backbone: Empty backbone
  Total vector size (bp): 9423
  Vector type: Yeast Expression, CRISPR
  Selectable markers: Neomycin (select with G418)
Growth in bacteria
  Bacterial resistance: Ampicillin, 100 μg/mL
  Growth temperature: 37°C
  Growth strain: DH5alpha
  Copy number: High Copy
Gene/Insert
  Gene/Insert name: Cas9
  gRNA/shRNA sequence: TGCATAATCGGCCCTCACAG
  Species: S. cerevisiae (budding yeast)
Terms and licenses: Academic/Nonprofit Terms; Industry Terms: Not Available to Industry
How to cite: YN2_1_LT58_X2site was a gift from Lisbeth Olsson (Addgene plasmid # 177705 ; http://n2t.net/addgene:177705 ; RRID:Addgene_177705)
